Addgene plasmid #161410: pDONR221-SLC7A11_STOP
Purpose: Gateway entry clone with codon-optimized ORF sequence for subcloning into custom expression vectors. Contains a STOP codon at the end of the codon-optimized ORF sequence.
Depositing lab: RESOLUTE Consortium & Giulio Superti-Furga. Depositing organization: CeMM Research Center for Molecular Medicine. Publication: The RESOLUTE consortium: unlocking SLC transporters for drug discovery. Superti-Furga G, Lackner D, Wiedmer T, Ingles-Prieto A, Barbosa B, Girardi E, Goldmann U, Gurtl B, Klavins K, Klimek C, Lindinger S, Lineiro-Retes E, Muller AC, Onstein S, Redinger G, Reil D, Sedlyarov V, Wolf G, Crawford M, Everley R, ... Steppan CM. Nat Rev Drug Discov. 2020 Jul;19(7):429-430. doi: 10.1038/d41573-020-00056-6. PubMed 32265506.
Backbone
  Vector backbone: pDONR221
  Backbone manufacturer: ThermoFisher Scientific
  Backbone size w/o insert (bp): 2550
  Vector type: Mammalian Expression
Growth in bacteria
  Bacterial resistance: Kanamycin, 50 μg/mL
  Growth temperature: 37°C
  Growth strain: NEB Stable
  Copy number: High Copy
Gene/Insert
  Gene/Insert name: SLC7A11 (alt name: xCT)
  Species: H. sapiens (human)
  Insert size (bp): 1506
  Entrez Gene: SLC7A11 (a.k.a. CCBR1, xCT)
  Cloning method: Gateway Cloning
  Sequencing primers: 5′ M13-fwd; 3′ M13-rev
Terms and licenses: Academic/Nonprofit Terms; Industry Terms
Depositor comments: This plasmid contains a STOP codon at the end of the codon-optimized ORF. For the version of this plasmid that does not contain a STOP codon, please see Addgene plasmid 132244 For more information on the full Resolute plasmid collection, please see www.addgene.org/depositor-collections/re-solute/. Please provide your feedback on this plasmid to the RESOLUTE consortium by filling out their RESOLUTE repository feedback form: https://forms.office.com/Pages/ResponsePage.aspx?id=0e05yklzmkS7rjFGQL4N7z4feCLQvEJAmVcOCM_u885UN1JJRko0Ukg4TVQwNTZLOUxPQVJWT1NHUCQlQCN0PWcu
How to cite: pDONR221-SLC7A11_STOP was a gift from RESOLUTE Consortium & Giulio Superti-Furga (Addgene plasmid # 161410 ; http://n2t.net/addgene:161410 ; RRID:Addgene_161410)
