[The description below was written by a language model from this plasmid's Addgene catalogue record and pLannotate feature annotations shown in this document.]
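Description:
pDONR221-SLC7A11_STOP is a Gateway entry clone built on the pDONR221 backbone, carrying a codon-optimized open reading frame for human SLC7A11 (also called xCT). This protein is annotated as a sodium-independent, high-affinity exchanger of anionic amino acids with specificity for cystine and glutamate. The plasmid is about 4.1 kb. It is maintained in E. coli through a high-copy ColE1/pUC-type origin and selected with kanamycin through an aminoglycoside phosphotransferase (KanR) gene. Although the catalogue lists the vector type as mammalian expression, the feature table shows no eukaryotic promoter or polyadenylation signal. The plasmid therefore serves as a donor of the ORF rather than as an expression vector in its own right.

The roughly 1.5 kb SLC7A11 coding sequence sits between attL1 and attL2 sites, which are the substrates for the LR Clonase reaction. This arrangement allows directional, in-frame transfer of the ORF into any attR-containing destination vector chosen by the user. This version keeps a stop codon at the end of the ORF, so it suits untagged or N-terminally tagged expression but not C-terminal fusions. A companion clone without the stop codon exists for C-terminal fusions.

Other backbone elements include rrnB T1 and T2 terminators upstream of the cassette, which insulate the insert from read-through transcription. A T7 promoter lies just outside attL2 and points back toward the insert. Short lacI and lacZα fragments are vector remnants. M13 forward and reverse primer sites flank the cassette for sequence verification. The plasmid belongs to a consortium collection of solute carrier transporter clones made to support SLC research and drug discovery.
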