Features (pLannotate 1.2.2; 10 found; start..end, strand, type, name):
      1..100     +  protein_bind   attL1: mutant version of attL; recombination site for the Gateway® LR reaction LR Clonase™
    106..1608    +  CDS            SLC7A11: XCT_HUMAN - Experimental evidence at protein level: Swiss-Prot protein existence level 1. Sodium-independent, high-affinity exchange of anionic amino acids with high specificity for anionic form of cystine and glutamate. From Homo sapiens (Human).
   1613..1712    -  protein_bind   attL2: mutant version of attL; recombination site for the Gateway® LR reaction LR Clonase™
   1730..1748    -  promoter       T7 promoter: promoter for bacteriophage T7 RNA polymerase
   1882..2691    +  CDS            KanR: aminoglycoside phosphotransferase; aph(3')-Ia; confers resistance to kanamycin in bacteria or G418 (Geneticin®) in eukaryotes
   2838..3426    +  rep_origin     ori: high-copy-number ColE1/pMB1/pBR322/pUC origin of replication
   3609..3701    +  CDS            lacI (fragment): lac repressor; lacI; The lac repressor binds to the lac operator to inhibit transcription in E. coli. This inhibition can be relieved by adding lactose or isopropyl-β-D-thiogalactopyranoside (IPTG).
   3756..3783    -  terminator     rrnB T2 terminator: transcription terminator T2 from the E. coli rrnB gene
   3915..3958    +  terminator     rrnB T1 terminator: Escherichia coli rrnB; transcription terminator T1 from the E. coli rrnB gene
   4005..4041    -  CDS            lacZα (fragment): LacZα fragment of β-galactosidase; lacZ fragment
>Addgene plasmid #161410 | pDONR221-SLC7A11_STOP | addgene full sequence | sequence record 360560 | Addgene NGS Result
CAAATAATGATTTTATTTTGACTGATAGTGACCTGTTCGTTGCAACACATTGATGAGCAATGCTTTTTTA
TAATGCCAACTTTGTACAAAAAAGCAGGCTCCACCATGGTGCGGAAGCCCGTGGTGAGCACCATCTCCAA
GGGCGGCTACCTGCAGGGCAACGTGAATGGCAGACTGCCTTCCCTGGGCAATAAGGAGCCCCCTGGCCAG
GAGAAGGTGCAGCTGAAGAGGAAGGTGACCCTGCTGCGCGGCGTGTCTATCATCATCGGCACAATCATCG
GCGCCGGCATCTTCATCAGCCCAAAGGGCGTGCTGCAGAACACCGGATCCGTGGGCATGTCTCTGACCAT
CTGGACAGTGTGCGGCGTGCTGTCCCTGTTTGGCGCCCTGTCTTACGCAGAGCTGGGAACCACAATCAAG
AAGAGCGGCGGCCACTACACCTATATCCTGGAGGTGTTCGGCCCACTGCCCGCCTTTGTGAGGGTGTGGG
TGGAGCTGCTGATCATCAGGCCAGCAGCAACAGCCGTGATCTCCCTGGCCTTCGGCCGGTATATCCTGGA
GCCATTCTTTATCCAGTGCGAGATCCCCGAGCTGGCCATCAAGCTGATCACCGCCGTGGGCATCACAGTG
GTCATGGTGCTGAATTCTATGAGCGTGTCCTGGTCTGCCAGAATCCAGATCTTCCTGACCTTTTGTAAGC
TGACAGCCATCCTGATCATCATCGTGCCTGGCGTGATGCAGCTGATCAAGGGCCAGACCCAGAACTTCAA
GGACGCCTTTTCCGGCCGGGATAGCTCCATCACAAGACTGCCACTGGCCTTCTACTATGGCATGTACGCC
TATGCCGGCTGGTTCTACCTGAACTTTGTGACCGAGGAGGTGGAGAATCCCGAGAAGACAATCCCTCTGG
CCATCTGCATCAGCATGGCCATCGTGACCATCGGCTACGTGCTGACAAACGTGGCCTACTTCACCACAAT
CAATGCCGAGGAGCTGCTGCTGTCTAACGCCGTGGCCGTGACCTTCAGCGAGAGGCTGCTGGGCAATTTT
TCCCTGGCCGTGCCTATCTTCGTGGCCCTGAGCTGTTTTGGCTCCATGAACGGCGGCGTGTTCGCCGTGA
GCAGGCTGTTTTATGTGGCATCCAGGGAGGGACACCTGCCAGAGATCCTGTCTATGATCCACGTGAGGAA
GCACACCCCTCTGCCAGCCGTGATCGTGCTGCACCCCCTGACAATGATCATGCTGTTCTCTGGCGACCTG
GATAGCCTGCTGAATTTCCTGAGCTTTGCCCGCTGGCTGTTTATCGGACTGGCAGTGGCAGGACTGATCT
ACCTGCGGTATAAGTGCCCCGACATGCACAGACCCTTCAAGGTGCCTCTGTTTATCCCAGCCCTGTTCTC
CTTTACCTGTCTGTTCATGGTGGCCCTGTCTCTGTACAGCGACCCTTTCTCTACAGGCATCGGCTTTGTG
ATCACCCTGACAGGCGTGCCTGCCTACTATCTGTTCATCATCTGGGATAAGAAGCCACGGTGGTTTAGAA
TCATGAGCGAGAAGATCACCAGAACACTGCAGATCATCCTGGAGGTGGTGCCCGAGGAGGATAAGCTGTA
AGACCCAGCTTTCTTGTACAAAGTTGGCATTATAAGAAAGCATTGCTTATCAATTTGTTGCAACGAACAG
GTCACTATCAGTCAAAATAAAATCATTATTTGCCATCCAGCTGATATCCCCTATAGTGAGTCGTATTACA
TGGTCATAGCTGTTTCCTGGCAGCTCTGGCCCGTGTCTCAAAATCTCTGATGTTACATTGCACAAGATAA
AAATATATCATCATGAACAATAAAACTGTCTGCTTACATAAACAGTAATACAAGGGGTGTTATGAGCCAT
ATTCAACGGGAAACGTCGAGGCCGCGATTAAATTCCAACATGGATGCTGATTTATATGGGTATAAATGGG
CTCGCGATAATGTCGGGCAATCAGGTGCGACAATCTATCGCTTGTATGGGAAGCCCGATGCGCCAGAGTT
GTTTCTGAAACATGGCAAAGGTAGCGTTGCCAATGATGTTACAGATGAGATGGTCAGACTAAACTGGCTG
ACGGAATTTATGCCTCTTCCGACCATCAAGCATTTTATCCGTACTCCTGATGATGCATGGTTACTCACCA
CTGCGATCCCCGGAAAAACAGCATTCCAGGTATTAGAAGAATATCCTGATTCAGGTGAAAATATTGTTGA
TGCGCTGGCAGTGTTCCTGCGCCGGTTGCATTCGATTCCTGTTTGTAATTGTCCTTTTAACAGCGATCGC
GTATTTCGTCTCGCTCAGGCGCAATCACGAATGAATAACGGTTTGGTTGATGCGAGTGATTTTGATGACG
AGCGTAATGGCTGGCCTGTTGAACAAGTCTGGAAAGAAATGCATAAACTTTTGCCATTCTCACCGGATTC
AGTCGTCACTCATGGTGATTTCTCACTTGATAACCTTATTTTTGACGAGGGGAAATTAATAGGTTGTATT
GATGTTGGACGAGTCGGAATCGCAGACCGATACCAGGATCTTGCCATCCTATGGAACTGCCTCGGTGAGT
TTTCTCCTTCATTACAGAAACGGCTTTTTCAAAAATATGGTATTGATAATCCTGATATGAATAAATTGCA
GTTTCATTTGATGCTCGATGAGTTTTTCTAATCAGAATTGGTTAATTGGTTGTAACACTGGCAGAGCATT
ACGCTGACTTGACGGGACGGCGCAAGCTCATGACCAAAATCCCTTAACGTGAGTTACGCGTCGTTCCACT
GAGCGTCAGACCCCGTAGAAAAGATCAAAGGATCTTCTTGAGATCCTTTTTTTCTGCGCGTAATCTGCTG
CTTGCAAACAAAAAAACCACCGCTACCAGCGGTGGTTTGTTTGCCGGATCAAGAGCTACCAACTCTTTTT
CCGAAGGTAACTGGCTTCAGCAGAGCGCAGATACCAAATACTGTTCTTCTAGTGTAGCCGTAGTTAGGCC
ACCACTTCAAGAACTCTGTAGCACCGCCTACATACCTCGCTCTGCTAATCCTGTTACCAGTGGCTGCTGC
CAGTGGCGATAAGTCGTGTCTTACCGGGTTGGACTCAAGACGATAGTTACCGGATAAGGCGCAGCGGTCG
GGCTGAACGGGGGGTTCGTGCACACAGCCCAGCTTGGAGCGAACGACCTACACCGAACTGAGATACCTAC
AGCGTGAGCTATGAGAAAGCGCCACGCTTCCCGAAGGGAGAAAGGCGGACAGGTATCCGGTAAGCGGCAG
GGTCGGAACAGGAGAGCGCACGAGGGAGCTTCCAGGGGGAAACGCCTGGTATCTTTATAGTCCTGTCGGG
TTTCGCCACCTCTGACTTGAGCGTCGATTTTTGTGATGCTCGTCAGGGGGGCGGAGCCTATGGAAAAACG
CCAGCAACGCGGCCTTTTTACGGTTCCTGGCCTTTTGCTGGCCTTTTGCTCACATGTTCTTTCCTGCGTT
ATCCCCTGATTCTGTGGATAACCGTATTACCGCCTTTGAGTGAGCTGATACCGCTCGCCGCAGCCGAACG
ACCGAGCGCAGCGAGTCAGTGAGCGAGGAAGCGGAAGAGCGCCCAATACGCAAACCGCCTCTCCCCGCGC
GTTGGCCGATTCATTAATGCAGCTGGCACGACAGGTTTCCCGACTGGAAAGCGGGCAGTGAGCGCAACGC
AATTAATACGCGTACCGCTAGCCAGGAAGAGTTTGTAGAAACGCAAAAAGGCCATCCGTCAGGATGGCCT
TCTGCTTAGTTTGATGCCTGGCAGTTTATGGCGGGCGTCCTGCCCGCCACCCTCCGGGCCGTTGCTTCAC
AACGTTCAAATCCGCTCCCGGCGGATTTGTCCTACTCAGGAGAGCGTTCACCGACAAACAACAGATAAAA
CGAAAGGCCCAGTCTTCCGACTGAGCCTTTCGTTTTATTTGATGCCTGGCAGTTCCCTACTCTCGCGTTA
ACGCTAGCATGGATGTTTTCCCAGTCACGACGTTGTAAAACGACGGCCAGTCTTAAGCTCGGGCCC
