>Addgene plasmid #161410 | pDONR221-SLC7A11_STOP | depositor partial sequence | sequence record 312755 | Codon-optimized ORF of SLC7A11
ATGGTGCGGAAGCCCGTGGTGAGCACCATCTCCAAGGGCGGCTACCTGCAGGGCAACGTGAATGGCAGAC
TGCCTTCCCTGGGCAATAAGGAGCCCCCTGGCCAGGAGAAGGTGCAGCTGAAGAGGAAGGTGACCCTGCT
GCGCGGCGTGTCTATCATCATCGGCACAATCATCGGCGCCGGCATCTTCATCAGCCCAAAGGGCGTGCTG
CAGAACACCGGATCCGTGGGCATGTCTCTGACCATCTGGACAGTGTGCGGCGTGCTGTCCCTGTTTGGCG
CCCTGTCTTACGCAGAGCTGGGAACCACAATCAAGAAGAGCGGCGGCCACTACACCTATATCCTGGAGGT
GTTCGGCCCACTGCCCGCCTTTGTGAGGGTGTGGGTGGAGCTGCTGATCATCAGGCCAGCAGCAACAGCC
GTGATCTCCCTGGCCTTCGGCCGGTATATCCTGGAGCCATTCTTTATCCAGTGCGAGATCCCCGAGCTGG
CCATCAAGCTGATCACCGCCGTGGGCATCACAGTGGTCATGGTGCTGAATTCTATGAGCGTGTCCTGGTC
TGCCAGAATCCAGATCTTCCTGACCTTTTGTAAGCTGACAGCCATCCTGATCATCATCGTGCCTGGCGTG
ATGCAGCTGATCAAGGGCCAGACCCAGAACTTCAAGGACGCCTTTTCCGGCCGGGATAGCTCCATCACAA
GACTGCCACTGGCCTTCTACTATGGCATGTACGCCTATGCCGGCTGGTTCTACCTGAACTTTGTGACCGA
GGAGGTGGAGAATCCCGAGAAGACAATCCCTCTGGCCATCTGCATCAGCATGGCCATCGTGACCATCGGC
TACGTGCTGACAAACGTGGCCTACTTCACCACAATCAATGCCGAGGAGCTGCTGCTGTCTAACGCCGTGG
CCGTGACCTTCAGCGAGAGGCTGCTGGGCAATTTTTCCCTGGCCGTGCCTATCTTCGTGGCCCTGAGCTG
TTTTGGCTCCATGAACGGCGGCGTGTTCGCCGTGAGCAGGCTGTTTTATGTGGCATCCAGGGAGGGACAC
CTGCCAGAGATCCTGTCTATGATCCACGTGAGGAAGCACACCCCTCTGCCAGCCGTGATCGTGCTGCACC
CCCTGACAATGATCATGCTGTTCTCTGGCGACCTGGATAGCCTGCTGAATTTCCTGAGCTTTGCCCGCTG
GCTGTTTATCGGACTGGCAGTGGCAGGACTGATCTACCTGCGGTATAAGTGCCCCGACATGCACAGACCC
TTCAAGGTGCCTCTGTTTATCCCAGCCCTGTTCTCCTTTACCTGTCTGTTCATGGTGGCCCTGTCTCTGT
ACAGCGACCCTTTCTCTACAGGCATCGGCTTTGTGATCACCCTGACAGGCGTGCCTGCCTACTATCTGTT
CATCATCTGGGATAAGAAGCCACGGTGGTTTAGAATCATGAGCGAGAAGATCACCAGAACACTGCAGATC
ATCCTGGAGGTGGTGCCCGAGGAGGATAAGCTGTAA
